>Addgene plasmid #12891 | DCT.VV.Orf203 | addgene partial sequence | sequence record 19280 | T7 5'-TAATACGACTCACTATAGGG-3'
GAGCTCGGATCCGTACCCTTCCCGAATTCCAGCTGACCACCATGCTGTTCAGGATATTATCTCTAAATTT
AATAAAGATCAAAAGACGACGACACCGCCATCTACCCAACCTTCTCAGACGTTACCAACAACTACATGTA
CACAACAATCGGATGGAAATATTTCTTGTACTACTCCAACGGTTACACCTCCTCAACCTCCTATTGTGGC
CACTGTATGTACTCCTACACCTACTGGTGGTACAGTATGTACAACAGCACAACAAAATCCAAATCCAGGA
GCAGCATCTCAACAAAATCTAGGCAATTCCCGGGGATCCGAATAAAGGGTCAAGACAATTCTGCAGATAT
CCAGCACAGTGGCGGCCGCTCGAGTCTAGAGGGCCCGCGGTTCGAAGGTAAGCCTATCCCTAACCCTCTC
CTCGGTCTCGATTCTACGCGTACCGGTCATCATCACCATCACCATTGAGTTTAAACCCGCTGATCAGCCT
CGACTGTGCCTTCTAGTTGCCAGCCATCTGTTGTTTGCCCCTCCCCCGTGCCTTCCTTGACCCTGGAAGG
TGCCACTCCCACTGTCCTTTCCTAATAAAATGAGGAAATTGCATCGCATTGTCTGAGTAGGTGTCATTCT
ATTCTGGGGGGTGGGGTGGGGCAGGACAGCAAGGGGGAGGATTGGGAAGACAATAGCAGGCATGCTGGGG
ATGCGGTGGGCTCTATGGCTTCTGAGGCGGAAAGAACCAGCTGGGGCTCTAGGGGGTATCCCC
[75 nt withheld, positions 764-838]
