[The description below was written by a language model from this plasmid's Addgene catalogue record.]
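Description:
DCT.VV.Orf203 is a mammalian expression plasmid carrying a single vaccinia virus open reading frame, designated Orf203 within its source library, in the commercial pcDNA 3.1D V5-His-TOPO backbone (about 5.5 kb without insert). The insert is short, recorded as 261 bp, and is flanked by intact BamHI sites on both sides, so it can be released as a single fragment. The plasmid is maintained at high copy in E. coli under ampicillin selection, and it carries a neomycin resistance marker that allows G418 selection of transfected mammalian cells. No feature table accompanies the record, so the regulatory elements are not itemised. This backbone family generally drives inserts from the CMV immediate-early promoter, with an upstream T7 promoter (consistent with the listed T7 sequencing primer) and optional C-terminal V5 and polyhistidine tags. The record does not state whether the ORF is in frame with those tags.

The construct belongs to a library of individually cloned vaccinia ORFs built to identify poxvirus CD8+ T cell determinants, work aimed at the rational design and characterisation of smallpox vaccines. In that setting, each plasmid expresses one viral gene product in mammalian cells so that it can be tested for recognition by T cells. The "Orf203" name is internal to the library; the corresponding ORF names in the Copenhagen and WR strains are given only in the library's supplementary data, not in this record. The depositors caution that the plasmid was made for screening and may differ from the canonical gene sequence, so the insert should be checked against sequencing data before use.
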