Addgene plasmid #12891: DCT.VV.Orf203
Purpose: This plasmid was designed for screening purposes and may contain discrepancies relative to the current canonical GenBank version of the gene.
Depositing lab: Jack Bennink & Jon Yewdell. Depositing organization: National Institute of Allergy and Infectious Diseases (NIAID). Publication: Identification of poxvirus CD8+ T cell determinants to enable rational design and characterization of smallpox vaccines. Tscharke DC, Karupiah G, Zhou J, Palmore T, Irvine KR, Haeryfar SM, Williams S, Sidney J, Sette A, Bennink JR, Yewdell JW. J Exp Med. 2005 January 3; 201(1): 95–104. 10.1084/jem.20041912 PubMed 15623576.
Backbone
  Vector backbone: pcDNA 3.1D V5-His-TOPO
  Backbone manufacturer: Invitrogen
  Backbone size w/o insert (bp): 5514
  Vector type: Mammalian Expression
  Selectable markers: Neomycin (select with G418)
Growth in bacteria
  Bacterial resistance: Ampicillin, 100 μg/mL
  Growth temperature: 37°C
  Growth strain: DH5alpha
  Copy number: High Copy
Gene/Insert
  Gene/Insert name: VV.Orf203
  Species: Vaccinia Virus
  Insert size (bp): 261
  Cloning method: Restriction Enzyme; 5′ cloning site BamHI (not destroyed); 3′ cloning site BamHI (not destroyed)
  Sequencing primers: 5′ Universal T7
Terms and licenses: Academic/Nonprofit Terms; Industry Terms: Not Available to Industry
Depositor comments: Please see the Vaccinia kit page ( https://www.addgene.org/vvorf/ ) for more information. The kit page contains the supplemental VVOrfData spreadsheet, which includes important information about this plasmid. The plasmid and insert names provided here relate only to this library. The name of the ORF (if present) in VACV strain Copenhagen and the name of the ORF (if annotated) in VACV strain WR sequence can be found in VVOrfData spreadsheet. Please note that the amino acid sequence given for each ORF in the spreadsheet may contain some errors. Additionally, changes from the expected sequence may be present in these plasmids. Please see Addgene's quality control sequence and sequencing notes in the VVOrfData spreadsheet before ordering this plasmid.
How to cite: DCT.VV.Orf203 was a gift from Jack Bennink & Jon Yewdell (Addgene plasmid # 12891 ; http://n2t.net/addgene:12891 ; RRID:Addgene_12891)
